>Addgene plasmid #169605 | pVH616 | addgene full sequence | sequence record 366619 | Addgene Partial NGS Result
TTACCAATGCTTAATCAGTGAGGCACCTATCTCAGCGATCTGTCTATTTCGTTCATCCATAGTTGCCTGA
CTCCCCGTCGTGTAGATAACTACGATACGGGAGGGCTTACCATCTGGCCCCAGTGCTGCAATGATACCGC
GGCTCCCACGCTCACCGGCTCCAGATTTATCAGCAATAAACCAGCCAGCCGGAAGGGCCGAGCGCAGAAG
TGGTCCTGCAACTTTATCCGCCTCCATCCAGTCTATTAATTGTTGCCGGGAAGCTAGAGTAAGTAGTTCG
CCAGTTAATAGTTTGCGCAACGTTGTTGCCATTGCTACAGGCATCGTGGTGTCACGCTCGTCGTTTGGTA
TGGCTTCATTCAGCTCCGGTTCCCAACGATCAAGGCGAGTTACATGATCCCCCATGTTGTGCAAAAAAGC
GGTTAGCTCCTTCGGTCCTCCGATCGTTGTCAGAAGTAAGTTGGCCGCAGTGTTATCACTCATGGTTATG
GCAGCACTGCATAATTCTCTTACTGTCATGCCATCCGTAAGATGCTTTTCTGTGACTGGTGAGTACTCAA
CCAAGTCATTCTGAGAATAGTGTATGCGGCGACCGAGTTGCTCTTGCCCGGCGTCAATACGGGATAATAC
CGCGCCACATAGCAGAACTTTAAAAGTGCTCATCATTGGAAAACGTTCTTCGGGGCGAAAACTCTCAAGG
ATCTTACCGCTGTTGAGATCCAGTTCGATGTAACCCACTCGTGCACCCAACTGATCTTCAGCATCTTTTA
CTTTCACCAGCGTTTCTGGGTGAGCAAAAACAGGAAGGCAAAATGCCGCAAAAAAGGGAATAAGGGCGAC
ACGGAAATGTTGAATACTCATACTCTTCCTTTTTCAATATTATTGAAGCATTTATCAGGGTTATTGTCTC
ATGAGCGGATACATATTTGAATGTATTTAGAAAAATAAACAAATAGGGGTTCCGCGCACATTTCCCCGAA
AAGTGCCACCTGACGTCTAAGAAACCAAGATCTCCACGCGTGGTACCCTCGAGCTACCGGGTAGGGGAGG
CGCTTTTCCCAAGGCAGTCTGGAGCATGCGCTTTAGCAGCCCCGCTGGGCACTTGGCGCTACACAAGTGG
CCTCTGGCCTCGCACACATTCCACATCCACCGGTAGGCGCCAACCGGCTCCGTTCTTTGGTGGCCCCTTC
GCGCCACCTTCTACTCCTCCCCTAGTCAGGAAGTTCCCCCCCGCCCCGCAGCTCGCGTCGTGCAGGACGT
GACAAATGGAAGTAGCACGTCTCAGTAGTCTCGTGCAGATGGACAGCACCGCTGAGCAATGGAAGCGGGT
AGGCCTTTGGGGCAGCGGCCAATAGCAGCTTTGCTCCTTCGCTTTCTGGGCTCAGAGGCTGGGAAGGGGT
GGGTCCGGGGGCGGGCTCAGGGGCGGGCTCAGGGGCGGGGCGGGCGCCCGAAGGTCCTCCGGAGGCCCGG
CATTCTGCACGCTTCAAAAGCGCACGTCTGCCGCGCTGTTCTCCTCTTCCTCATCTCCGGGCCTTTCGAC
CTCCAGCCCGAGCTCGGTATAGGTTCGAAGCGGAATTCACCATGGAAGACGCCAAAAACATAAAGAAAGG
CCCGGCGCCATTCTATCCGCTGGAAGATGGAACCGCTGGAGAGCAACTGCATAAGGCTATGAAGAGATAC
GCCCTGGTTCCTGGAACAATTGCTTTTACAGATGCACATATCGAGGTGGACATCACTTACGCTGAGTACT
TCGAAATGTCCGTTCGGTTGGCAGAAGCTATGAAACGATATGGGCTGAATACAAATCACAGAATCGTCGT
ATGCAGTGAAAACTCTCTTCAATTCTTTATGCCGGTGTTGGGCGCGTTATTTATCGGAGTTGCAGTTGCG
CCCGCGAACGACATTTATAATGAACGTGAATTGCTCAACAGTATGGGCATTTCGCAGCCTACCGTGGTGT
TCGTTTCCAAAAAGGGGTTGCAAAAAATTTTGAACGTGCAAAAAAAGCTCCCAATCATCCAAAAAATTAT
TATCATGGATTCTAAAACGGATTACCAGGGATTTCAGTCGATGTACACGTTCGTCACATCTCATCTACCT
CCCGGTTTTAATGAATACGATTTTGTGCCAGAGTCCTTCGATAGGGACAAGACAATTGCACTGATCATGA
ACTCCTCTGGATCTACTGGTCTGCCTAAAGGTGTCGCTCTGCCTCATAGAACTGCCTGCGTGAGATTCTC
GCATGCCAGAGATCCTATTTTTGGCAATCAAATCATTCCGGATACTGCGATTTTAAGTGTTGTTCCATTC
CATCACGGTTTTGGAATGTTTACTACACTCGGATATTTGATATGTGGATTTCGAGTCGTCTTAATGTATA
GATTTGAAGAAGAGCTGTTTCTGAGGAGCCTTCAGGATTACAAGATTCAAAGTGCGCTGCTGGTGCCAAC
CCTATTCTCCTTCTTCGCCAAAAGCACTCTGATTGACAAATACGATTTATCTAATTTACACGAAATTGCT
TCTGGTGGCGCTCCCCTCTCTAAGGAAGTCGGGGAAGCGGTTGCCAAGAGGTTCCATCTGCCAGGTATCA
GGCAAGGATATGGGCTCACTGAGACTACATCAGCTATTCTGATTACACCCGAGGGGGATGATAAACCGGG
CGCGGTCGGTAAAGTTGTTCCATTTTTTGAAGCGAAGGTTGTGGATCTGGATACCGGGAAAACGCTGGGC
GTTAATCAAAGAGGCGAACTGTGTGTGAGAGGTCCTATGATTATGTCCGGTTATGTAAACAATCCGGAAG
CGACCAACGCCTTGATTGACAAGGATGGATGGCTACATTCTGGAGACATAGCTTACTGGGACGAAGACGA
ACACTTCTTCATCGTTGACCGCCTGAAGTCTCTGATTAAGTACAAAGGCTATCAGGTGGCTCCCGCTGAA
TTGGAATCCATCTTGCTCCAACACCCCAACATCTTCGACGCAGGTGTCGCAGGTCTTCCCGACGATGACG
CCGGTGAACTTCCCGCCGCCGTTGTTGTTTTGGAGCACGGAAAGACGATGACGGAAAAAGAGATCGTGGA
TTACGTCGCCAGTCAAGTAACAACCGCGAAAAAGTTGCGCGGAGGAGTTGTGTTTGTGGACGAAGTACCG
AAAGGTCTTACCGGAAAACTCGACGCAAGAAAAATCAGAGAGATCCTCATAAAGGCCAAGAAGGGCGGAA
AGATCGCCGTGTAAGCTAGCGGATCCACCGGTGTCTAGAAAGCTTTGAGGCCGGCCTGCAGGCCCGCTGA
TCAGCCTCGACTGTGCCTTCTAGTTGCCAGCCATCTGTTGTTTGCCCCTCCCCCGTGCCTTCCTTGACCC
TGGAAGGTGCCACTCCCACTGTCCTTTCCTAATAAAATGAGGAAATTGCATCGCATTGTCTGAGTAGGTG
TCATTCTATTCTGGGGGGTGGGGTGGGGCAGGACAGCAAGGGGGAGGATTGGGAAGACAATAGCAGGCAT
GCTGGGGATGCGGTGGGCTCTATGGTAGCTTAGGAGGCGGAAAGAACCAGCGCGGGAGACCGTCAGTTGG
TCTCCAGCTATACAGGTGCACCGCTTTATAATAAAACTGATACAGAGAACGTTATCATGTGTGTTGGTTT
TTTTTGTGTGTGCGGTTTAAGGGAGCCTCGGTCATAGCTGTTTCCTGTGTAAAACGACGGCCAGCGCGTA
GCCTGACGTCCGAGAGCCGTAGCCTGACGTCCGAGGGTACCAGCCTGACGTCCGAGAGCCGTAGCCTGAC
GTCCGAGTACTCCGTAGAGGGTATATAATGGAAGCTCGACTTCCAGCTTGGCGAGCTCTTCGAAGCGGAA
TTCACCATGACTAGTGGTGGTTCTGGTATGGTCTTCACACTCGAAGATTTCGTTGGGGACTGGCGACAGA
CAGCCGGCTACAACCTGGACCAAGTCCTTGAACAGGGAGGTGTGTCCAGTTTGTTTCAGAATCTCGGGGT
GTCCGTAACTCCGATCCAAAGGATTGTCCTGAGCGGTGAAAATGGGCTGAAGATCGACATCCATGTCATC
ATCCCGTATGAAGGTCTGAGCGGCGACCAAATGGGCCAGATCGAAAAAATTTTTAAGGTGGTGTACCCTG
TGGATGATCATCACTTTAAGGTGATCCTGCACTATGGCACACTGGTAATCGACGGGGTTACGCCGAACAT
GATCGACTATTTCGGACGGCCGTATGAAGGCATCGCCGTGTTCGACGGCAAAAAGATCACTGTAACAGGG
ACCCTGTGGAACGGCAACAAAATTATCGACGAGCGCCTGATCAACCCCGACGGCTCCCTGCTGTTCCGAG
TAACCATCAACGGAGTGACCGGCTGGCGGCTGTGCGAACGCATTCTGGCGGCTAGCGGATCCACCGGTGT
CTAGAAAGCTCAGAAATTATGAGAGCGTTTAATAAAGTATTGACTATGGTTGACAAAACGTGTGTTGGAG
TTTTTTGTGTGCTTTGTCATCAACTGAGCCAGTAGGTCGAGGGTGCCTAATGAGTGAGCTAACTCACATT
AATTGCGTTGCGCTCACTGCCCGCTTTCCAGTCGGGAAACCTGTCGTGCCAGCTGCATTAATGAATCGGC
CAACGCGCGGGGAGAGGCGGTTTGCGTATTGGGCGCTCTTCCGCTTCCTCGCTCACTGACTCGCTGCGCT
CGGTCGTTCGGCTGCGGCGAGCGGTATCAGCTCACTCAAAGGCGGTAATACGGTTATCCACAGAATCAGG
GGATAACGCAGGAAAGAACATGTGAGCAAAAGGCCAGCAAAAGGCCAGGAACCGTAAAAAGGCCGCGTTG
CTGGCGTTTTTCCATAGGCTCCGCCCCCCTGACGAGCATCACAAAAATCGACGCTCAAGTCAGAGGTGGC
GAAACCCGACAGGACTATAAAGATACCAGGCGTTTCCCCCTGGAAGCTCCCTCGTGCGCTCTCCTGTTCC
GACCCTGCCGCTTACCGGATACCTGTCCGCCTTTCTCCCTTCGGGAAGCGTGGCGCTTTCTCATAGCTCA
CGCTGTAGGTATCTCAGTTCGGTGTAGGTCGTTCGCTCCAAGCTGGGCTGTGTGCACGAACCCCCCGTTC
AGCCCGACCGCTGCGCCTTATCCGGTAACTATCGTCTTGAGTCCAACCCGGTAAGACACGACTTATCGCC
ACTGGCAGCAGCCACTGGTAACAGGATTAGCAGAGCGAGGTATGTAGGCGGTGCTACAGAGTTCTTGAAG
TGGTGGCCTAACTACGGCTACACTAGAAGAACAGTATTTGGTATCTGCGCTCTGCTGAAGCCAGTTACCT
TCGGAAAAAGAGTTGGTAGCTCTTGATCCGGCAAACAAACCACCGCTGGTAGCGGTGGTTTTTTTGTTTG
CAAGCAGCAGATTACGCGCAGAAAAAAAGGATCTCAAGAAGATCCTTTGATCTTTTCTACGGGGATTATC
AAAAAGGATCTTCACCTAGATCCTTTTAAATTAAAAATGAAGTTTTAAATCAATCTAAAGTATATATGAG
TAAACTTGGTCTGACAG
Features (pLannotate 1.2.2; 13 found; start..end, strand, type, name):
      1..861     -  CDS            AmpR: β-lactamase; bla; confers resistance to ampicillin, carbenicillin, and related antibiotics
    862..966     -  promoter       AmpR promoter: bla
   1039..1538    +  promoter       PGK promoter: mouse phosphoglycerate kinase 1 promoter
   1582..3234    +  CDS            luciferase: firefly luciferase; luc+; enhanced luc+ version of the luciferase gene
   3301..3525    +  polyA_signal   bGH poly(A) signal: bovine growth hormone polyadenylation signal
   3534..3551    +  promoter       SV40 promoter (fragment): SV40 enhancer and early promoter
   3627..3648    +  polyA_signal   poly(A) signal (fragment): synthetic polyadenylation signal
   3688..3704    -  CDS            lacZα (fragment): LacZα fragment of β-galactosidase; lacZ fragment
   3795..3826    +  promoter       minP: minimal TATA-box promoter with low basal activity
   3878..4390    +  CDS            Nluc: NanoLuc® luciferase human codon-optimized
   4530..4551    -  protein_bind   CAP binding site: CAP binding activates transcription in the presence of cAMP. E. coli catabolite activator protein
   4564..4656    -  CDS            lacI (fragment): lac repressor; lacI; The lac repressor binds to the lac operator to inhibit transcription in E. coli. This inhibition can be relieved by adding lactose or isopropyl-β-D-thiogalactopyranoside (IPTG).
   4839..5427    -  rep_origin     ori: high-copy-number ColE1/pMB1/pBR322/pUC origin of replication
