[The description below was written by a language model from this plasmid's Addgene catalogue record and pLannotate feature annotations shown in this document.]
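Description:
pVH616 is a mammalian expression plasmid built as a "Tier-2" vector of the VAMSyB modular plasmid architecture. It sits on the pUC57-derived backbone pVH1002. In E. coli it is maintained at high copy through a ColE1/pUC-type origin and selected with ampicillin via the β-lactamase gene and its native promoter. The annotated sequence record is about 5.5 kb and is labelled a partial NGS result, so it may not represent a fully verified assembly.

The payload is a dual-luciferase reporter arranged as three consecutive positions (PmPGK1-Fluc-pA::A2-pA::PCREm4-Nluc-pA). In the first, the constitutive mouse phosphoglycerate kinase 1 promoter drives the enhanced luc+ version of firefly (Photinus pyralis) luciferase, terminated by the bovine growth hormone polyadenylation signal. The middle position, designated A2-pA, appears to carry no expression unit; the feature table shows only short fragments there (an SV40 promoter fragment, a synthetic poly(A) fragment and a lacZα remnant), and the record does not explain its role further. In the third position, the synthetic PCREm4 promoter controls human codon-optimized NanoLuc. The table annotates only its minimal TATA-box promoter, and the upstream cAMP response elements named in the catalogue entry are not individually called. The poly(A) signal following Nluc is likewise not annotated. The CAP binding site and lacI fragment downstream of Nluc are short hits to bacterial lac sequences rather than functional parts.

With this layout, NanoLuc output reports cAMP/CREB-dependent signalling, while constitutive firefly luciferase from the same plasmid can serve as an internal reference for transfection efficiency and cell number. This makes the plasmid suited to ratiometric readouts of cAMP-linked pathways in mammalian synthetic biology experiments.
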