Addgene plasmid #169605: pVH616
Purpose: Tier-2 vector encoding PmPGK1-driven Fluc and PCREm4-driven Nluc expression (PmPGK1-Fluc-pA::A2-pA::PCREm4-Nluc-pA).
Depositing lab: Martin Fussenegger. Depositing organization: ETH Zurich (Swiss Federal Institute of Technology). Publication: A versatile plasmid architecture for mammalian synthetic biology (VAMSyB). Haellman V, Strittmatter T, Bertschi A, Stucheli P, Fussenegger M. Metab Eng. 2021 Jul;66:41-50. doi: 10.1016/j.ymben.2021.04.003. Epub 2021 Apr 18. PubMed 33857582.
Backbone
  Vector backbone: pVH1002 (pUC57-based)
  Backbone size w/o insert (bp): 2689
  Vector type: Mammalian Expression
Growth in bacteria
  Bacterial resistance: Ampicillin, 100 μg/mL
  Growth temperature: 37°C
  Growth strain: DH5alpha
  Copy number: High Copy
Gene/Insert
  Gene/Insert name: PPGK-driven FLuc Luciferase expression cassette and cAMP response element-controlled NanoLuc Luciferase expression cassette (alt names: PPGK-FLuc; PCRE-NLuc)
  Species: Synthetic; Photinus pyralis
  Promoter: PCREm4 / PPGK
  Cloning method: Restriction Enzyme; 5′ cloning site Unknown (unknown if destroyed)
  Sequencing primers: 5′ AmpStart; 3′ CTGGCACGACAGGTTTCCCGACTGG
Terms and licenses: Academic/Nonprofit Terms; Industry Terms: Not Available to Industry
How to cite: pVH616 was a gift from Martin Fussenegger (Addgene plasmid # 169605 ; http://n2t.net/addgene:169605 ; RRID:Addgene_169605)
